>Addgene plasmid #179430 | pMH002_phiC31_neo-5xTetO-pEF-H2B-mCitrine-HS4-pRSV-H2B-mCherry | addgene full sequence | sequence record 355528 | Addgene NGS Result
GATGTAGGTCACGGTCTCGAAGCCGCGGTGCGGGTGCCAGGGCGTGCCCTTGGGCTCCCCGGGCGCGTAC
TCCACCTCACCCATCTGGTCCATCATGATGAACGGGTCGAGGTGGCGGTAGTTGATCCCGGCGAACGCGC
GGCGCACCGGGAAGCCCTCGCCCTCGAAACCGCTGGGCGCGGTGGTCACGGTGAGCACGGGACGTGCGAC
GGCGTCGGCGGGTGCGGATACGCGGGGCAGCGTCAGCGGGTTCTCGACGGTCACGGCGGGCATGTCGACG
GTATCGATAAGCTTACGCGTGCTAGCGCATGCAGATCTACTAGTCGGCCGGATAAAGATATCAACTCGAG
ATGGGATCGGCCATTGAACAAGATGGATTGCACGCAGGTTCTCCGGCCGCTTGGGTGGAGAGGCTATTCG
GCTATGACTGGGCACAACAGACAATCGGCTGCTCTGATGCCGCCGTGTTCCGGCTGTCAGCGCAGGGGCG
CCCGGTTCTTTTTGTCAAGACCGACCTGTCCGGTGCCCTGAATGAACTGCAGGACGAGGCAGCGCGGCTA
TCGTGGCTGGCCACGACGGGCGTTCCTTGCGCAGCTGTGCTCGACGTTGTCACTGAAGCGGGAAGGGACT
GGCTGCTATTGGGCGAAGTGCCGGGGCAGGATCTCCTGTCATCTCACCTTGCTCCTGCCGAGAAAGTATC
CATCATGGCTGATGCAATGCGGCGGCTGCATACGCTTGATCCGGCTACCTGCCCATTCGACCACCAAGCG
AAACATCGCATCGAGCGAGCACGTACTCGGATGGAAGCCGGTCTTGTCGATCAGGATGATCTGGACGAAG
AGCATCAGGGGCTCGCGCCAGCCGAACTGTTCGCCAGGCTCAAGGCGCGCATGCCCGACGGCGATGATCT
CGTCGTGACCCATGGCGATGCCTGCTTGCCGAATATCATGGTGGAAAATGGCCGCTTTTCTGGATTCATC
GACTGTGGCCGGCTGGGTGTGGCGGACCGCTATCAGGACATAGCGTTGGCTACCCGTGATATTGCTGAAG
AGCTTGGCGGCGAATGGGCTGACCGCTTCCTCGTGCTTTACGGTATCGCCGCTCCCGATTCGCAGCGCAT
CGCCTTCTATCGCCTTCTTGACGAGTTCTTCTGAGGGGATCAATTCTCTAGAGCTCGCTGATCAGCCTCG
ACTGTGCCTTCTAGTTGCCAGCCATCTGTTGTTTGCCCCTCCCCCGTGCCTTCCTTGACCCTGGAAGGTG
CCACTCCCACTGTCCTTTCCTAATAAAATGAGGAAATTGCATCGCATTGTCTGAGTAGGTGTCATTCTAT
TCTGGGGGGTGGGGTGGGGCAGGACAGCAAGGGGGAGGATTGGGAAGACAATAGCAGGCATGCTGGGGAT
GCGGTGGGCTCTATGGCTTCTGAGGCGGAAAGAACCAGCTGGGGGCTAGCAAAGCCTAGGAAGACGTACG
TATACGCGTCGAGTTTACTCCCTATCAGTGATAGAGAACGTATGTCGAGTTTACTCCCTATCAGTGATAG
AGAACGTATGTCGAGTTTACTCCCTATCAGTGATAGAGAACGTATGTCGAGTTTATCCCTATCAGTGATA
GAGAACGTATGTCGAGTTTACTCCCTATCAGTGATAGAGAACGTATGTCGAGGTAGGCGTGTACGGTGGG
AATGCATGAGCGCACATCGCCCACAGTCCCCGAGAAGTTGGGGGGAGGGGTCGGCAATTGAACCGGTGCC
TAGAGAAGGTGGCGCGGGGTAAACTGGGAAAGTGATGTCGTGTACTGGCTCCGCCTTTTTCCCGAGGGTG
GGGGAGAACCGTATATAAGTGCAGTAGTCGCCGTGAACGTTCTTTTTCGCAACGGGTTTGCCGCCAGAAC
ACAGGTAAGTGCCGTGTGTGGTTCCCGCGGGCCTGGCCTCTTTACGGGTTATGGCCCTTGCGTGCCTTGA
ATTACTTCCACCTGGCTGCAGTACGTGATTCTTGATCCCGAGCTTCGGGTTGGAAGTGGGTGGGAGAGTT
CGAGGCCTTGCGCTTAAGGAGCCCCTTCGCCTCGTGCTTGAGTTGAGGCCTGGCCTGGGCGCTGGGGCCG
CCGCGTGCGAATCTGGTGGCACCTTCGCGCCTGTCTCGCTGCTTTCGATAAGTCTCTAGCCATTTAAAAT
TTTTGATGACCTGCTGCGACGCTTTTTTTCTGGCAAGATAGTCTTGTAAATGCGGGCCAAGATCTGCACA
CTGGTATTTCGGTTTTTGGGGCCGCGGGCGGCGACGGGGCCCGTGCGTCCCAGCGCACATGTTCGGCGAG
GCGGGGCCTGCGAGCGCGGCCACCGAGAATCGGACGGGGGTAGTCTCAAGCTGGCCGGCCTGCTCTGGTG
CCTGGCCTCGCGCCGCCGTGTATCGCCCCGCCCTGGGCGGCAAGGCTGGCCCGGTCGGCACCAGTTGCGT
GAGCGGAAAGATGGCCGCTTCCCGGCCCTGCTGCAGGGAGCTCAAAATGGAGGACGCGGCGCTCGGGAGA
GCGGGCGGGTGAGTCACCCACACAAAGGAAAAGGGCCTTTCCGTCCTCAGCCGTCGCTTCATGTGACTCC
ACGGAGTACCGGGCGCCGTCCAGGCACCTCGATTAGTTCTCGAGCTTTTGGAGTACGTCGTCTTTAGGTT
GGGGGGAGGGGTTTTATGCGATGGAGTTTCCCCACACTGAGTGGGTGGAGACTGAAGTTAGGCCAGCTTG
GCACTTGATGTAATTCTCCTTGGAATTTGCCCTTTTTGAGTTTGGATCTTGGTTCATTCTCAAGCCTCAG
ACAGTGGTTCAAAGTTTTTTTCTTCCATTTCAGGTGTCGTGAGCTAGCGATTACGCCAAGCTCGAAATTA
ACCCTCACTAAAGGGAACAAAAGCTGGAGCTCCACCGCGGTGGCGGCCGCTCTAGCCCGGGCGGATCCCC
CGGGCTGCAGGAATTCGATATCAAGCTTGCCACCATGCCAGAGCCAGCGAAGTCTGCTCCCGCCCCGAAA
AAGGGCTCCAAGAAGGCGGTGACTAAGGCGCAGAAGAAAGGCGGCAAGAAGCGCAAGCGCAGCCGCAAGG
AGAGCTATTCCATCTATGTGTACAAGGTTCTGAAGCAGGTCCACCCTGACACCGGCATTTCGTCCAAGGC
CATGGGCATCATGAATTCGTTTGTGAACGACATTTTCGAGCGCATCGCAGGTGAGGCTTCCCGCCTGGCG
CATTACAACAAGCGCTCGACCATCACCTCCAGGGAGATCCAGACGGCCGTGCGCCTGCTGCTGCCTGGGG
AGTTGGCCAAGCACGCCGTGTCCGAGGGTACTAAGGCCATCACCAAGTACACCAGCGCTAAGGATCCCCG
GGTACCGGTCGCCACCATGGTGAGCAAGGGCGAGGAGCTGTTCACCGGGGTGGTGCCCATCCTGGTCGAG
CTGGACGGCGACGTAAACGGCCACAAGTTCAGCGTGTCCGGCGAGGGCGAGGGCGATGCCACCTACGGCA
AGCTGACCCTGAAGTTCATCTGCACCACCGGCAAGCTGCCCGTGCCCTGGCCCACCCTCGTGACCACCTT
CGGCTACGGCCTGATGTGCTTCGCCCGCTACCCCGACCACATGAAGCAGCACGACTTCTTCAAGTCCGCC
ATGCCCGAAGGCTACGTCCAGGAGCGCACCATCTTCTTCAAGGACGACGGCAACTACAAGACCCGCGCCG
AGGTGAAGTTCGAGGGCGACACCCTGGTGAACCGCATCGAGCTGAAGGGCATCGACTTCAAGGAGGACGG
CAACATCCTGGGGCACAAGCTGGAGTACAACTACAACAGCCACAACGTCTATATCATGGCCGACAAGCAG
AAGAACGGCATCAAGGTGAACTTCAAGATCCGCCACAACATCGAGGACGGCAGCGTGCAGCTCGCCGACC
ACTACCAGCAGAACACCCCCATCGGCGACGGCCCCGTGCTGCTGCCCGACAACCACTACCTGAGCTACCA
GTCCGCCCTGAGCAAAGACCCCAACGAGAAGCGCGATCACATGGTCCTGCTGGAGTTCGTGACCGCCGCC
GGGATCACTCTCGGCATGGACGAGCTGTACAAGTAGGTCGACCTCGAGGGGGGGCCCGGTACCAGGTAAG
TGTACCCAATTCGCCCTATAGTGAGTCGTATTACAATTCACTCGATCGCCCTTCCCAACAGTTGCGCAGC
CTGAATGGCGAATGGAGATCCAATTTTTAAGTGTATAATGTGTTAAACTACTGATTCTAATTGTTTGTGT
ATTTTAGATTCACAGTCCCAAGGCTCATTTCAGGCCCCTCAGTCCTCACAGTCTGTTCATGATCATAATC
AGCCATACCACATTTGTAGAGGTTTTACTTGCTTTAAAAAACCTCCCACACCTCCCCCTGAACCTGAAAC
ATAAAATGAATGCAATTGTTGTTGTTAACTTGTTTATTGCAGCTTATAATGGTTACAAATAAAGCAATAG
CATCACAAATTTCACAAATAAAGCATTTTTTTCACTGCATTCTAGTTGTGGTTTGTCCAAACTCATCAAT
GTATCTTAACGCGTAAATTGTAAGCGTCTCAGTAAATTGTAAGCGTGAGATCCGTTTCGATAAGCTCTAG
AGGGACAGCCCCCCCCCAAAGCCCCCAGGGATGTAATTACGTCCCTCCCCCGCTAGGGGGCAGCAGCGAG
CCGCCCGGGGCTCCGCTCCGGTCCGGCGCTCCCCCCGCATCCCCGAGCCGGCAGCGTGCGGGGACAGCCC
GGGCACGGGGAAGGTGGCACGGGATCGCTTTCCTCTGAACGCTTCTCGCTGCTCTTTGAGCCTGCAGACA
CCTGGGGGGATACGGGGAAAAAGCTTTAGGCTGAAAGAGAGATTTAGAATGACAGAATCATAGAACGGCC
TGGGTTGCAAAGGAGCACAGTGCTCATCCAGATCCAACCCCCTGCTATGTGCAGGGTCATCAACCAGCAG
CCCAGGCTGCCCAGAGCCACATCCAGCCTGGCCTTGAATGCCTGCAGGGATGGGGCATCCACAGCCTCCT
TGGGCAACCTGTTCAGTGCGTCACCACCCTCTGGGGGAAAAACTGCCTCCTCATATCCAACCCAAACCTC
CCCTGTCTCAGTGTAAAGCCATTCCCCCTTGTCCTATCAAGGGGGAGTTTGCTGTGACATTGTTGGTCTG
GGGTGACACATGTTTGCCAATTCAGTGCATCACGGAGAGGCAGATCTTGGGGATAAGGAAGTGCAGGACA
GCATGGACGTGGGACATGCAGGTGTTGAGGGCTCTGGGACACTCTCCAAGTCACAGCGTTCAGAACAGCC
TTAAGGATAAGAAGATAGGATAGAAGGACAAAGAGCAAGTTAAAACCCAGCATGGAGAGGAGCACAAAAA
GGCCACAGACACTGCTGGTCCCTGTGTCTGAGCCTGCATGTTTGATGGTGTCTGGATGCAAGCAGAAGGG
GTGGAAGAGCTTGCCTGGAGAGATACAGCTGGGTCAGTAGGACTGGGACAGGCAGCTGGAGAATTGCCAT
GTAGATGTTCATACAATCGTCAAATCATGAAGGCTGGAAAAGCCCTCCAAGATCCCCAAGACCAACCCCA
ACCCACCCACCGTGCCCACTGGCCATGTCCCTCAGTGCCACATCCCCACAGTTCTTCATCACCTCCAGGG
ACGGTGACCCCCCCACCTCCGTGGGCAGCTGTGCCACTGCAGCACCGCTCTTTGGAGAAGGTAAATCTTG
CTAAATCCAGCCCGACCCTCCCCTGGCACAACGTAAGGCCATTATCTCTCATCCAACTCCAGGACGGAGT
CAGTGAGGATGGGGCTCTAGCGGGGGGATCAAACGGCCGGCCTCTAGAGTCGAGATGACATTGATTATTG
ACCTAGGGACGTCCATATGAATGTAGTCTTATGCAATACACTTGTAGTCTTGCAACATGGTAACGATGAG
TTAGCAACATGCCTTACAAGGAGAGAAAAAGCACCGTGCATGCCGATTGGTGGAAGTAAGGTGGTACGAT
CGTGCCTTATTAGGAAGGCAACAGACAGGTCTGACATGGATTGGACGAACCACTGAATTGCGCATTGCAG
AGATAATTGTATTTAAGTGCCTAGCTCGATACAATAAACGCCATTTGACCATTCACCACATTGGTGTGCA
CCCTGCAGATCTAGAATGCCAGAGCCAGCGAAGTCTGCTCCCGCCCCGAAAAAGGGCTCCAAGAAGGCGG
TGACTAAGGCGCAGAAGAAAGGCGGCAAGAAGCGCAAGCGCAGCCGCAAGGAGAGCTATTCCATCTATGT
GTACAAGGTTCTGAAGCAGGTCCACCCTGACACCGGCATTTCGTCCAAGGCCATGGGCATCATGAATTCG
TTTGTGAACGACATTTTCGAGCGCATCGCAGGTGAGGCTTCCCGCCTGGCGCATTACAACAAGCGCTCGA
CCATCACCTCCAGGGAGATCCAGACGGCCGTGCGCCTGCTGCTGCCTGGGGAGTTGGCCAAGCACGCCGT
GTCCGAGGGTACTAAGGCCATCACCAAGTACACCAGCGCTAAGGATCCACCGGTCGCCACCATGGTGAGC
AAGGGCGAGGAGGATAACATGGCCATCATCAAGGAGTTCATGCGCTTCAAGGTGCACATGGAGGGCTCCG
TGAACGGCCACGAGTTCGAGATCGAGGGCGAGGGCGAGGGCCGCCCCTACGAGGGCACCCAGACCGCCAA
GCTGAAGGTGACCAAGGGTGGCCCCCTGCCCTTCGCCTGGGACATCCTGTCCCCTCAGTTCATGTACGGC
TCCAAGGCCTACGTGAAGCACCCCGCCGACATTCCCGACTACTTGAAGCTGTCCTTCCCCGAGGGCTTCA
AGTGGGAGCGCGTGATGAACTTCGAGGACGGCGGCGTGGTGACCGTGACCCAGGACTCCTCCCTGCAGGA
CGGCGAGTTCATCTACAAGGTGAAGCTGCGCGGCACCAACTTCCCCTCCGACGGCCCCGTAATGCAGAAG
AAGACCATGGGCTGGGAGGCCTCCTCCGAGCGGATGTACCCCGAGGACGGCGCCCTGAAGGGCGAGATCA
AGCAGAGGCTGAAGCTGAAGGACGGCGGCCACTACGACGCTGAGGTCAAGACCACCTACAAGGCCAAGAA
GCCCGTGCAGCTGCCCGGCGCCTACAACGTCAACATCAAGTTGGACATCACCTCCCACAACGAGGACTAC
ACCATCGTGGAACAGTACGAACGCGCCGAGGGCCGCCACTCCACCGGCGGCATGGACGAGCTGTACAAGT
CTTAAGCGACTCTAGATCATAATCAGCCATACCACATTTGTAGAGGTTTTACTTGCTTTAAAAAACCTCC
CACACCTCCCCCTGAACCTGAAACATAAAATGAATGCAATTGTTGTTGTTAACTTGTTTATTGCAGCTTA
TAATGGTTACAAATAAAGCAATAGCATCACAAATTTCACAAATAAAGCATTTTTTTCACTGCATTCTAGT
TGTGGTTTGTCCAAACTCATCAATGTATCTCATATGTGTATCCGCTCATGAGACAATAACCCTGATAAAT
GCTTCAATAATATTGAAAAAGGAAGAGTATGAGTATTCAACATTTCCGTGTCGCCCTTATTCCCTTTTTT
GCGGCATTTTGCCTTCCTGTTTTTGCTCACCCAGAAACGCTGGTGAAAGTAAAAGATGCTGAAGATCAGT
TGGGTGCACGAGTGGGTTACATCGAACTGGATCTCAACAGCGGTAAGATCCTTGAGAGTTTTCGCCCCGA
AGAACGTTTTCCAATGATGAGCACTTTTAAAGTTCTGCTATGTGGCGCGGTATTATCCCGTATTGACGCC
GGGCAAGAGCAACTCGGTCGCCGCATACACTATTCTCAGAATGACTTGGTTGAGTACTCACCAGTCACAG
AAAAGCATCTTACGGATGGCATGACAGTAAGAGAATTATGCAGTGCTGCCATAACCATGAGTGATAACAC
TGCGGCCAACTTACTTCTGACAACGATCGGAGGACCGAAGGAGCTAACCGCTTTTTTGCACAACATGGGG
GATCATGTAACTCGCCTTGATCGTTGGGAACCGGAGCTGAATGAAGCCATACCAAACGACGAGCGTGACA
CCACGATGCCTGTAGCAATGGCAACAACGTTGCGCAAACTATTAACTGGCGAACTACTTACTCTAGCTTC
CCGGCAACAATTAATAGACTGGATGGAGGCGGATAAAGTTGCAGGACCACTTCTGCGCTCGGCCCTTCCG
GCTGGCTGGTTTATTGCTGATAAATCTGGAGCCGGTGAGCGTGGGTCTCGCGGTATCATTGCAGCACTGG
GGCCAGATGGTAAGCCCTCCCGTATCGTAGTTATCTACACGACGGGGAGTCAGGCAACTATGGATGAACG
AAATAGACAGATCGCTGAGATAGGTGCCTCACTGATTAAGCATTGGTAACTGTCAGACCAAGTTTACTCA
TATATACTTTAGATTGATTTAAAACTTCATTTTTAATTTAAAAGGATCTAGGTGAAGATCCTTTTTGATA
ATCTCATGACCAAAATCCCTTAACGTGAGTTTTCGTTCCACTGAGCGTCAGACCCCGTAGAAAAGATCAA
AGGATCTTCTTGAGATCCTTTTTTTCTGCGCGTAATCTGCTGCTTGCAAACAAAAAAACCACCGCTACCA
GCGGTGGTTTGTTTGCCGGATCAAGAGCTACCAACTCTTTTTCCGAAGGTAACTGGCTTCAGCAGAGCGC
AGATACCAAATACTGTTCTTCTAGTGTAGCCGTAGTTAGGCCACCACTTCAAGAACTCTGTAGCACCGCC
TACATACCTCGCTCTGCTAATCCTGTTACCAGTGGCTGCTGCCAGTGGCGATAAGTCGTGTCTTACCGGG
TTGGACTCAAGACGATAGTTACCGGATAAGGCGCAGCGGTCGGGCTGAACGGGGGGTTCGTGCACACAGC
CCAGCTTGGAGCGAACGACCTACACCGAACTGAGATACCTACAGCGTGAGCTATGAGAAAGCGCCACGCT
TCCCGAAGGGAGAAAGGCGGACAGGTATCCGGTAAGCGGCAGGGTCGGAACAGGAGAGCGCACGAGGGAG
CTTCCAGGGGGAAACGCCTGGTATCTTTATAGTCCTGTCGGGTTTCGCCACCTCTGACTTGAGCGTCGAT
TTTTGTGATGCTCGTCAGGGGGGCGGAGCCTATGGAAAAACGCCAGCAACGCGGCCTTTTTACGGTTCCT
GGCCTTTTGCTGGCCTTTTGCTCACATGTTCTTTCCTGCGGTACCGATCATAATCAGCCATACCACATTT
GTAGAGGTTTTACTTGCTTTAAAAAACCTCCCACACCTCCCCCTGAACCTGAAACATAAAATGAATGCAA
TTGTTGTTGTTAACTTGTTTATTGCAGCTTATAATGGTTACAAATAAAGCAATAGCATCACAAATTTCAC
AAATAAAGCATTTTTTTCACTGCATTCTAGTTGTGGTTTGTCCAAACTCATCAATGTATCTTATCATGTC
TGGATCATAATCAGCCATACCACATTTGTAGAGGTTTTACTTGCTTTAAAAAACCTCCCACACCTCCCCC
TGAACCTGAAACATAAAATGAATGCAATTGTTGTTGTTAACTTGTTTATTGCAGCTTATAATGGTTACAA
ATAAAGCAATAGCATCACAAATTTCACAAATAAAGCATTTTTTTCACTGCATTCTAGTTGTGGTTTGTCC
AAACTCATCAATGTATCTTATCATGTCTGCTCGAGGTCGAC
Features (pLannotate 1.2.2; 32 found; start..end, strand, type, name):
     16..85      +  protein_bind   attB: attB site for the φC31 integrase (Groth et al., 2000) phage φC31 integrase
    274..294     -  misc_feature   MCS (fragment): pBluescript multiple cloning site
    351..1154    +  CDS            NeoR/KanR: aminoglycoside phosphotransferase from Tn5; aph(3')-II (or nptII); confers resistance to neomycin, kanamycin, and G418 (Geneticin®)
   1192..1416    +  polyA_signal   bGH poly(A) signal: bovine growth hormone polyadenylation signal
   1420..1441    +  promoter       SV40 promoter (fragment): SV40 enhancer and early promoter
   1478..1681    +  promoter       tight TRE promoter (fragment): Tet-responsive promoter PTight, consisting of seven tet operator sequences followed by the minimal CMV promoter
   1489..1507    +  protein_bind   tet operator: tetO; bacterial operator O2 for the tetR and tetA genes tetracycline repressor TetR
   1688..1894    +  promoter       EF-1α core promoter: core promoter for human elongation factor EF-1α
   1895..2833    +  intron         EF-1α intron A: intron upstream of the start codon of human EF-1α
   2866..2884    +  promoter       T3 promoter: promoter for bacteriophage T3 RNA polymerase
   2975..3352    +  CDS            H2B: human histone H2B; HIST1H2BJ
   3351..3367    -  misc_feature   MCS (fragment): pUC18/19 multiple cloning site
   3377..4093    +  CDS            Citrine: Citrine is a basic (constitutively fluorescent) yellow fluorescent protein published in 2001, derived from Aequorea victoria. It has moderate acid sensitivity.
   4097..4123    +  misc_feature   MCS (fragment): pBluescript multiple cloning site
   4145..4163    -  promoter       T7 promoter: promoter for bacteriophage T7 RNA polymerase
   4173..4212    +  CDS            lacZα (fragment): LacZα fragment of β-galactosidase; lacZ fragment
   4222..4277    +  intron         small t intron (fragment): SV40 (simian virus 40) small t antigen intron
   4277..4414    +  CDS            large T antigen (fragment): large T antigen from SV40 (simian virus 40)
   4437..4558    +  polyA_signal   SV40 poly(A) signal: SV40 polyadenylation signal
   5157..5285    -  CDS            OR51A4 (fragment): O51A4_HUMAN - Experimental evidence at transcript level: Swiss-Prot protein existence level 2. Odorant receptor. From Homo sapiens (Human).
   5900..6162    +  promoter       RSV promoter: Rous sarcoma virus enhancer/promoter
   6176..6553    +  CDS            H2B: human histone H2B; HIST1H2BJ
   6572..7279    +  CDS            mCherry: mCherry is a basic (constitutively fluorescent) red fluorescent protein published in 2004, derived from Discosoma sp.. It is reported to be a very rapidly-maturing monomer with low acid sensitivity.
   7295..7378    +  CDS            large T antigen (fragment): large T antigen from SV40 (simian virus 40)
   7401..7482    +  polyA_signal   SV40 poly(A) signal: SV40 polyadenylation signal
   7527..7588    +  promoter       AmpR promoter: bla
   7589..8449    +  CDS            AmpR: β-lactamase; bla; confers resistance to ampicillin, carbenicillin, and related antibiotics
   8620..9208    +  rep_origin     ori: high-copy-number ColE1/pMB1/pBR322/pUC origin of replication
   9286..9369    +  CDS            large T antigen (fragment): large T antigen from SV40 (simian virus 40)
   9392..9526    +  polyA_signal   SV40 poly(A) signal: SV40 polyadenylation signal
   9523..9606    +  CDS            large T antigen (fragment): large T antigen from SV40 (simian virus 40)
   9629..9750    +  polyA_signal   SV40 poly(A) signal: SV40 polyadenylation signal
