[The description below was written by a language model from this plasmid's Addgene catalogue record and pLannotate feature annotations shown in this document.]
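Description:
pMH002_phiC31_neo-5xTetO-pEF-H2B-mCitrine-HS4-pRSV-H2B-mCherry is a 9.8 kb mammalian dual-fluorescent reporter plasmid built on the pSLR-test backbone. It is designed for site-specific genomic integration rather than episomal expression. In bacteria it is maintained at high copy through a ColE1/pUC-type origin and selected with ampicillin (β-lactamase). At one end lies a φC31 attB site, immediately followed by a NeoR/KanR coding sequence and a bGH polyadenylation signal. No promoter is annotated upstream of this neomycin gene, which suggests that G418 resistance depends on integrase-mediated recombination into a landing site that supplies a promoter, although the record does not say so explicitly.

The payload consists of two neighbouring reporter genes in the same orientation. The first has an array of tet operators (five by the construct name, annotated as a partial TRE) placed just upstream of the human EF-1α core promoter and its first intron. This promoter drives histone H2B fused to the yellow fluorescent protein Citrine, terminated by SV40 polyadenylation sequences. The tetO sites serve as a recruitment platform where TetR/rTetR-fused chromatin regulators can be brought to the promoter in a doxycycline-controlled manner. Downstream, a single chicken HS4 insulator separates this gene from an RSV promoter driving H2B-mCherry with its own SV40 poly(A). The insulator is not annotated in the feature table but presumably occupies the largely unannotated stretch between the two cassettes. Additional SV40 poly(A) repeats flank the construct end.

The H2B fusions localise both signals to the nucleus. According to the record, the reporter is used to follow, in single cells, how chromatin-mediated silencing and reactivation spread between adjacent genes, and how an insulator affects that spreading.
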