Addgene plasmid #179430: pMH002_phiC31_neo-5xTetO-pEF-H2B-mCitrine-HS4-pRSV-H2B-mCherry
Purpose: Dual fluorescent reporter construct with single HS4 insulator, upstream TRE (Tetracycline Response Element) recruitment site, phiC31 attB for integration
Depositing lab: Lacra Bintu. Depositing organization: Stanford University. Publication: Dynamic spreading of chromatin-mediated gene silencing and reactivation between neighboring genes in single cells. Lensch S, Herschl MH, Ludwig CH, Sinha J, Hinks MM, Mukund A, Fujimori T, Bintu L. Elife. 2022 Jun 9;11. pii: 75115. doi: 10.7554/eLife.75115. PubMed 35678392.
Backbone
  Vector backbone: pSLR-test
  Backbone manufacturer: Yamaguchi et al. 2011 PLoS One, doi: 10.1371/journal.pone.0017267
  Vector type: Mammalian Expression
  Selectable markers: Neomycin (select with G418)
Growth in bacteria
  Bacterial resistance: Ampicillin, 100 μg/mL
  Growth temperature: 37°C
  Growth strain: DH5alpha
  Copy number: High Copy
Gene/Insert
  Gene/Insert name: TRE-cit-HS4-mch (SH) (alt name: TRE, H2B-mCitrine, chicken HS4 insulator, H2B-mCherry)
  Species: H. sapiens (human), G. gallus (chicken), Synthetic
  Promoter: pEF alpha, pRSV
  Cloning method: Gibson Cloning
  Sequencing primers: 5′ n/a
Terms and licenses: Academic/Nonprofit Terms; Industry Terms: Not Available to Industry
Depositor comments: Please visit https://www.biorxiv.org/content/10.1101/2021.11.04.467237v1 for bioRxiv preprint.
How to cite: pMH002_phiC31_neo-5xTetO-pEF-H2B-mCitrine-HS4-pRSV-H2B-mCherry was a gift from Lacra Bintu (Addgene plasmid # 179430 ; http://n2t.net/addgene:179430 ; RRID:Addgene_179430)
